Addgene plasmid #234100: pKEK3221
Purpose: CCP expression in diverse gram-negative bacteria, with pre-cloned Golden Gate Compatible (BsaI) restriction sites to facilitate promoter swapping.
Depositing lab: Karl Klose. Depositing organization: University of Texas at San Antonio. Publication: Mobilizable shuttle vectors with fluorescent markers functional across different species of bacteria. Armstrong ZR, Alonso J, Stanton V, Patel N, Zogaj X, Cocioba SS, Klose KE. Appl Environ Microbiol. 2025 May 12:e0004525. doi: 10.1128/aem.00045-25. PubMed 40353662.
Backbone
  Vector backbone: Fn Ori-p15a-CmR
  Vector type: Bacterial Expression
Growth in bacteria
  Bacterial resistance: Chloramphenicol, 25 μg/mL
  Growth temperature: 37°C
  Growth strain: DH5alpha
  Copy number: Low Copy
Gene/Insert
  Gene/Insert name: sfcherry 2
  Species: Synthetic
  Mutation: E117Q/T127I/G219A
  Promoter: pJ23100-BsaI
  Cloning method: Golden Gate
Terms and licenses: Academic/Nonprofit Terms; Industry Terms: Not Available to Industry
Depositor comments: Universal primer overhangs for promoter swapping: Forward 5'- GGCTACGGTCTCGCGAC-3'; Reverse 5'- GGCTACGGTCTCGTAAT -3'
How to cite: pKEK3221 was a gift from Karl Klose (Addgene plasmid # 234100 ; http://n2t.net/addgene:234100 ; RRID:Addgene_234100)
