[The description below was written by a language model from this plasmid's Addgene catalogue record and pLannotate feature annotations shown in this document.]
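Description:
pKEK3221 is a 6.3 kb mobilizable bacterial expression shuttle vector built on a backbone described as Fn Ori-p15a-CmR and intended for expressing a coloured or fluorescent marker in diverse gram-negative bacteria. It is maintained at low copy in E. coli through the p15A origin, which is compatible with ColE1-type plasmids, and is selected with chloramphenicol through the cat (chloramphenicol acetyltransferase) gene. The backbone name points to a second replication origin, "Fn Ori", for use in another host. The automated feature table does not annotate such an element, and the record does not expand the abbreviation. The short hits called RSF ori, IS1 and lacZα are only fragments and are probably incidental sequence matches or cloning remnants.

The payload is a synthetic sfCherry2 coding sequence, a monomeric, constitutively fluorescent red protein derived from Discosoma, listed here with the changes E117Q/T127I/G219A. The purpose field refers to "CCP expression", an abbreviation the record does not define. Expression is driven by the constitutive Anderson-series promoter J23100. The annotation software matched this region as a fragment of the closely related J23119. The promoter is flanked by pre-cloned BsaI sites, so it can be exchanged by Golden Gate assembly using a universal pair of primer overhangs, allowing expression to be tuned to a given species.

An IncP (RP4/RK2-type) mobilization region is also present, comprising oriT, traJ, traK and a partial traI. These elements contribute to the relaxosome that nicks the plasmid at oriT. This allows conjugative transfer from a donor strain that supplies the remaining transfer functions, which is useful for recipients that are difficult to transform directly.
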