Features (pLannotate 1.2.2; 11 found; start..end, strand, type, name):
    306..698     -  CDS            traK: TRAK4_ECOLX - Experimental evidence at protein level: Swiss-Prot protein existence level 1. From Escherichia coli.
    924..1033    +  oriT           oriT: incP origin of transfer
   1066..1437    +  CDS            traJ: oriT-recognizing protein; traJ
   1475..2023    +  CDS            traI (fragment): TRAI6_ECOLX - Experimental evidence at protein level: Swiss-Prot protein existence level 1. The initiation process of transfer DNA synthesis requires the interaction of at least three plasmid-specific components (TraH, I, and J) at the transfer origin resulting in the assembly of a specialised nucleoprotein complex - the relaxosome. Site- and strand-specific cleavage at the transfer origin is dependent on TraI and TraJ. From Escherichia coli.
   2061..2719    -  CDS            CmR: chloramphenicol acetyltransferase; cat; confers resistance to chloramphenicol
   2985..3653    -  CDS            sfCherry2: sfCherry2 is a basic (constitutively fluorescent) fluorescent protein published in 2017, derived from Discosoma sp.. It is reported to be a monomer.
   3698..3722    -  promoter       J23119(SpeI) promoter (fragment): bacterial promoter (Registry of Standard Biological Parts BBa J23119) modified to end with an SpeI site
   3725..3745    +  CDS            lacZα (fragment): LacZα fragment of β-galactosidase; lacZ fragment
   3799..4344    +  rep_origin     p15A ori: Plasmids containing the medium-copy-number p15A origin of replication can be propagated in E. coli cells that contain a second plasmid with the ColE1 origin.
   4432..4487    +  rep_origin     RSF ori (fragment): Plasmids containing the RSF 1030 origin of replication can be propagated in E. coli cells that contain additional plasmids with compatible origins.
   4606..4676    -  mobile_element IS1 (fragment): prokaryotic transposable element IS1
>Addgene plasmid #234100 | pKEK3221 | addgene full sequence | sequence record 468004 | Addgene NGS Result
AAAAAAAAATCTGACAATATATAAAGAGAATATATAAAGAGAATATCTTAGGGGATTTTAAAAAAATCCC
ACAGACTCAAAGACTTTTTTGACTTTTTAAATCCTAGAAACTATACTTTAAGTACTTATTTAAGTACATG
GATTTAGATTATGCAAACCGTTAATTATTCAACTTTTAGAAATGAACTATCTGATTCAATGGATAGAGTA
ACAAAAAATCATAGTCCTATGATTGTAACTAGAGGTTCAAAAAAAGAAGCAGTTGTTATGATGTCGTTAG
AGGATTTTAAAGCTTTGTTAGCAGCCTTTTTGTCCGGTGTTGGGTTGAAGGTGAAGCCGGTCGGGGCCGC
AGCGGGGGCCGGCTTTTCAGCCTTGCCCCCCTGCTTCGGCCGCCGTGGCTCCGGCGTCTTGGGTGCCGGC
GCGGGTTCCGCAGCCTTGGCCTGCGGTGCGGGCACATCGGCGGGCTTGGCCTTGATGTGCCGCCTGGCGT
GCGAGCGGAACGTCTCGTAGGAGAACTTGACCTTCCCCGTTTCCCGCATGTGCTCCCAAATGGTGACGAG
CGCATAGCCGGACGCTAACGCCGCCTCGACATCCGCCCTCACCGCCAGGAACGCAACCGCAGCCTCATCA
CGCCGGCGCTTCTTGGCCGCGCGGGATTCAACCCACTCGGCCAGCTCGTCGGTGTAGCTCTTTGGCATCG
TCTCTCGCCTGTCCCCTCAGTTCAGTAATTTCCTGCATTTGCCTGTTTCCAGTCGGTAGATATTCCACAA
AACAGCAGGGAAGCAGCGCTTTTCCGCTGCATAACCCTGCTTCGGGGTCATTATAGCGATTTTTTCGGTA
TATCCATCCTTTTTCGCACGATATACAGGATTTTGCCAAAGGGTTCGTGTAGACTTTCCTTGGTGTATCC
AACGGCGTCAGCCGGGCAGGATAGGTGAAGTAGGCCCACCCGCGAGCGGGTGTTCCTTCTTCACTGTCCC
TTATTCGCACCTGGCGGTGCTCAACGGGAATCCTGCTCTGCGAGGCTGGCCGGCTACCGCCGGCGTAACA
GATGAGGGCAAGCGGATGGCTGATGAAACCAAGCCAACCAGGAAGGGCAGCCCACCTATCAAGGTGTACT
GCCTTCCAGACGAACGAAGAGCGATTGAGGAAAAGGCGGCGGCGGCCGGCATGAGCCTGTCGGCCTACCT
GCTGGCCGTCGGCCAGGGCTACAAAATCACGGGCGTCGTGGACTATGAGCACGTCCGCGAGCTGGCCCGC
ATCAATGGCGACCTGGGCCGCCTGGGCGGCCTGCTGAAACTCTGGCTCACCGACGACCCGCGCACGGCGC
GGTTCGGTGATGCCACGATCCTCGCCCTGCTGGCGAAGATCGAAGAGAAGCAGGACGAGCTTGGCAAGGT
CATGATGGGCGTGGTCCGCCCGAGGGCAGAGCCATGACTTTTTTAGCCGCTAAAACGGCCGGGGGGTGCG
CGTGATTGCCAAGCACGTCCCCATGCGCTCCATCAAGAAGAGCGACTTCGCGGAGCTGGTGAAGTACATC
ACCGACGAGCAAGGCAAGACCGAGCGCCTGGGTCACGTGCGCGTCACGAACTGCGAGGCAAACACCCTGC
CCGCTGTCATGGCCGAGGTGATGGCGACCCAGCACGGCAACACCCGTTCCGAGGCCGACAAGACCTATCA
CCTCCTGGTTAGCTTCCGCGCGGGAGAGAAGCCCGACGCGGAGACGTTGCGCGCGATTGAGGACCGCATC
TGCGCTGGGCTTGGCTTCGCCGAGCATCAGCGCGTCAGTGCCGTGCATCACGACACCGACAACCTGCACA
TCCATATCGCCATCAACAAGATTCACCCGACCCGAAACACCATCCATGAGCCGTATCGGGCCTACCGCGC
CCTCGCTGACCTCTGCGCGACGCTCGAACGGGACTACGGGCTTGAGCGTGACAATCACGAAACGCGGCAG
CGCGTTTCCGAGAACCGCGCGAACGACATGGAGCGGCACGCGGGCGTGGAAAGCCTGGTCGGCTGCTCGC
GCTTTGTTAGCAGCCGGATCCGCGCGGCGTTTACGCCCCCCCTGCCACTCATCGCAGTACTGTTGTAATT
CATTAAGCATTCTGCCGACATGGAAGCCATCACAAACGGCATGATGAACCTGAATCGCCAGCGGCATCAG
CACCTTGTCGCCTTGCGTATAATATTTGCCCATGGTGAAAACGGGGGCGAAGAAGTTGTCCATATTGGCC
ACGTTTAAATCAAAACTGGTGAAACTCACCCAGGGATTGGCTGAGACGAAAAACATATTCTCAATAAACC
CTTTAGGGAAATAGGCCAGGTTTTCACCGTAACACGCCACATCTTGCGAATATATGTGTAGAAACTGCCG
GAAATCGTCGTGGTATTCACTCCAGAGCGATGAAAACGTTTCAGTTTGCTCATGGAAAACGGTGTAACAA
GGGTGAACACTATCCCATATCACCAGCTCACCGTCTTTCATTGCCATACGGAATTCCGGATGAGCATTCA
TCAGGCGGGCAAGAATGTGAATAAAGGCCGGATAAAACTTGTGCTTATTTTTCTTTACGGTCTTTAAAAA
GGCCGTAATATCCAGCTGAACGGTCTGGTTATAGGTACATTGAGCAACTGACTGAAATGCCTCAAAATGT
TCTTTACGATGCCATTGGGATATATCAACGGTGGTATATCCAGTGATTTTTTTCTCCATATGTTTAGTCT
CCTTTTTTTGTTATAAATATTTTATACACAAAAATCTTCGTTATTTAAATAAGTTTTATAGCTATTTTTT
CAAGATACAAAACTATTAATTAGTTATAATTAGGTTATTAGCTTAAAATTATAAACCAAATACGATGAGT
GACAACCCAAAAGATCTCGATCCTCTACGCCGTTGGGGAGCAGGAAACAGCTATGACGGTACCAAAAAAA
ACCCCGCCCTGTCAGGGGCGGGGTTTTTTTTTGAGCTCTTATCATGTAGAGTGACGTGCCTCCGCGCGCT
CGTATTGCTCAACAATGGTGTAGTCCTCGTTATGTGACGTAATATCTAACTTAATGTCCACGTTATAGGC
CCCGGGCAATTGCACGGGCTTCTTGGCTTTGTAAGTAGTTTTGACTTCCGCGTCATAGTGTCCACCATCC
TTGAGCTTGAGTCGTTGGTTGATTTCACCCTTCAACGCACCGTCCTCTGGGTACATCCGTTCCGTACTAG
CTTCCCATCCCATAGTCTTCTTCTGCATCACTGGTCCATCAGAAGGGAAATTAATGCCGAGCAGCTTAAC
TTTGTAGATGAACTGACCATCTTGCAGAGAAGAGTCCTGGGTTACCGTGACTACACCGCCGTCTTCAAAA
TTCATTACACGCTCCCAGGTGAATCCCTCTGGAAAGGAAAGTTTCAAATAGTCCGGAATATCAGCTGGAT
GCTTTACATACGCTTTCGAACCATACATAAACTGAGGACTTAAGATATCCCACGCGAACGGCAGTGGACC
GCCCTTAGTTACTTTCAGCTTGGCGGTTTGAGTTCCTTCGTAGGGGTGGCCTTCACCCTCACCTTCGATC
TCGAACTCATGACCGTTGACAGACCCTTCCATGTGGACCTTAAAACGCATAAATTCCTTGATAATTGCCA
TATTATCTTCTTCCATGGGACTCTTTCTCCTCTTTAATCGAGACCAAGCTAGCACTGTACCTAGGACTGA
GCTAGCCGTCAAGAATTCACTGGCCGTCGTTTTACGGTCTCAGTCGACTACTCTAGAAATATTTTATCTG
ATTAATAAGATGATCTTCTTGAGATCGTTTTGGTCTGCGCGTAATCTCTTGCTCTGAAAACGAAAAAACC
GCCTTGCAGGGCGGTTTTTCGAAGGTTCTCTGAGCTACCAACTCTTTGAACCGAGGTAACTGGCTTGGAG
GAGCGCAGTCACCAAAACTTGTCCTTTCAGTTTAGCCTTAACCGGCGCATGACTTCAAGACTAACTCCTC
TAAATCAATTACCAGTGGCTGCTGCCAGTGGTGCTTTTGCATGTCTTTCCGGGTTGGACTCAAGACGATA
GTTACCGGATAAGGCGCAGCGGTCGGACTGAACGGGGGGTTCGTGCATACAGTCCAGCTTGGAGCGAACT
GCCTACCCGGAACTGAGTGTCAGGCGTGGAATGAGACAAACGCGGCCATAACAGCGGAATGACACCGGTA
AACCGAAAGGCAGGAACAGGAGAGCGCACGAGGGAGCCGCCAGGGGGAAACGCCTGGTATCTTTATAGTC
CTGTCGGGTTTCGCCACCACTGATTTGAGCGTCAGATTTCGTGATGCTTGTCAGGGGGGCGGAGCCTATG
GAAAAACGGCTTTGCCGCGGCCCTCTCACTTCCCTGTTAAGTATCTTCCTGGCATCTTCCAGGAAATCTC
CGCCCCGTTCGTAAGCCATTTCCGCTCGCCGCAGTCGAACGACCGAGCGTAGCGAGTCAGTGAGCGAGGA
AGCGGAATATATCCTGTATCACATATTCTGCTGACGCACCGGTGCAGCCTTTTTTCTCCTGCCACATGAA
GCACTTCACTGACACCCTCATCAGTGCCAACATAGTAAGCCAGTATACACTCCGCTAGCGCTGATGTCCG
GCGGTGCTTTTGCCGTTACGCACCACCCCGTCAGTAGCTGAACAGGAGGGACAGCTAAAGCTAGAAATGT
ACCAAATTTTACCTATTTTAGGATACTTTTCATGAAGCTCTTCTATTTTTCCCCAGTCCTTTAATAGTCT
ACCTTTAGAGTCTCGTAAATAGTTATCTTTGTGACAGGGGCCTCTTTTATCTTTTTTAATGTAACTATAT
GTTATTCCAACGTCACTATTACTATTATCCAAATCTTTTTTAGCATGCCAGTAAGAACTTTCATAACTTA
ACTCTATCTTTCGACCTCTTTGATATACAACAATAAAGCTATAGCCAGTAGTAACAACCTGTTTTACTTT
TGTTAAATCTATTAACTTCTTATTTATTTTTTTATGTTTTTTTGAAAATTTAAATATTTCTATATTCATT
CCTACACTTCCTCAAATCCAAATGGTAGCTTATGATTCTCTTCTGGTTTCTTTTCTAATTTTTTTATATT
TGCAATAAAAACTCTTTTTCTATCTTTGATTTTTTTATTGTCCCAATTCCTCCAAGTATCATCACAAACC
CTTTCAATATCATGTAAATGATGATGTCTAAATATTGATCTGACATAATACAGATCTAGGTCTAGTTCAT
CACTTAACACAACTTCTCTAAGTCTTTCAGATGCTTCGATTGGTATGTAATCCTCTTTATTTTTAGTATC
TAAAGGCTTTTGCTTAAATTCTTCTTCTGTCTCTGCTACCTTACTAACTGTAAACTTGATATTTGTAATC
TTACGACCATGTTTTCTGTGATGATCCTTGTCATCATAGGTTACAAAAATATCCGATAATTGATTAATCT
CTTCTAGTGCTGGTAATAGGAACTTATTTTTAAAATTTGAATATCTGTTGCTGTAACTTTTAGGTAAATC
AAAATCATTAATCATATCATCGACATACAATACGCAATCAACTATATTAGCATACCCTGCTTGTTCGCCT
AATTTGCTTTTGAGAAGTAAGTATAATCTGCTTGAATACTTACTTTTAAATGAAAATAGTAACTGTCTTT
CTGCTTTAGTAAAGTACTCTTGTAGTTGTATCATGTGTGGCATTAATGACCAATGAAACTCGCAAATTAA
AGCACTGCTTTTAGGGTCTGCTTCAATATATGCAAACCAGTTAGCTATCTTCGTTTGTTCTTTATTCAGC
CATACTGGCTTAGACATTATTGAGTGCATTAATTGCTTCAATCTCACTCTGTTATGCTTAACCCCTGTAG
CTTTTTCAAGATCAGATAGGCTTATCTTATACCTGTGAAACTCTTTATCTTCTCTTTTAACCATTGAGGC
AACTAAGAATATTAAGTTTTGTTCTTCTTTTGTAAGGCTATACTTTCCTGCAACAAGAGTATTAGACATA
GCTATTTCTTTGCCAGCATTTACATTTTTAACTTCTTTCATAGAACTAGAGTCATTATCTCGATATACAA
ATTCTATAAAACTTCTATTAGTAAAACAACTACTTCATAAAAAAAAGTAGTTTTAACGATACAAAAAGTA
GTTTTAAATTCAAAAAGTGATACAAAAAGTAGTTTTAAATTCAAAAAGTGATACAAAAAGTAGTTTTAAA
TTTTTTAAAAAAGTGCTTCAAAGCCTTATGTAGCAATACTTACAGAGGATT
